Addgene plasmid #16271: pBS chick LH-2B [TJ#34]
Depositing lab: Thomas Jessell. Depositing organization: Columbia University. Publication: A role for the roof plate and its resident TGFbeta-related proteins in neuronal patterning in the dorsal spinal cord. Liem KF, Tremml G, Jessell TM. Cell. 1997 Oct 3. 91(1):127-38. 10.1016/S0092-8674(01)80015-5 PubMed 9335341.
Backbone
  Vector backbone: pBluescript KS
  Backbone size w/o insert (bp): 3000
  Vector type: Bacterial Expression
Growth in bacteria
  Bacterial resistance: Ampicillin, 100 μg/mL
  Growth temperature: 37°C
  Growth strain: DH5alpha
  Copy number: High Copy
Gene/Insert
  Gene/Insert name: LH2B (alt names: LH-2B; Lhx9)
  Species: G. gallus (chicken)
  GenBank ID: L35566
  Entrez Gene: LHX9 (a.k.a. LH-2)
  Cloning method: Restriction Enzyme; 5′ cloning site EcoRI (not destroyed); 3′ cloning site EcoRI (not destroyed)
  Sequencing primers: 5′ T7; 3′ T3
Terms and licenses: Academic/Nonprofit Terms; Industry Terms: Not Available to Industry
Depositor comments: full length LH-2B.
How to cite: pBS chick LH-2B [TJ#34] was a gift from Thomas Jessell (Addgene plasmid # 16271 ; http://n2t.net/addgene:16271 ; RRID:Addgene_16271)
