[The description below was written by a language model from this plasmid's Addgene catalogue record.]
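Description:
pBS chick LH-2B [TJ#34] is a cDNA clone of the chicken LIM-homeodomain transcription factor LH-2B (also recorded as LH2B or Lhx9, Entrez gene LHX9) carried in the pBluescript KS phagemid backbone, which is about 3 kb without the insert. The repository lists it as a bacterial expression vector, but pBluescript is in practice a general-purpose, high-copy cloning vector. It is propagated in E. coli under ampicillin selection. The insert is described as full-length LH-2B and was placed into the polylinker as an EcoRI fragment, with both flanking EcoRI sites preserved, so the cDNA can be released intact by a single digest. The record gives neither the insert size nor a feature table. Because the same enzyme was used at both ends, the orientation of the insert cannot be deduced from the cloning sites, although T7 is listed as the 5′ sequencing primer and T3 as the 3′ primer.

The pBluescript polylinker is flanked by T7 and T3 phage RNA polymerase promoters, which allow in vitro transcription of either strand of a cloned insert. Clones of this type are commonly used as templates for sense or antisense riboprobes for in situ hybridization, or as a source of the coding sequence for subcloning into expression vectors. The record states no specific use. The associated publication concerns neuronal patterning in the dorsal spinal cord by the roof plate and its TGFβ-related signals, which is consistent with LH-2B serving as a molecular marker of dorsal neuronal populations in chick embryos. No eukaryotic promoter, epitope tag or reporter is recorded.
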