>Addgene plasmid #16271 | pBS chick LH-2B [TJ#34] | addgene partial sequence | sequence record 22678 | T7 5'-TAATACGACTCACTATAGGG-3'
GGCTGCAGGAATTCCGGAACTTTAAAGCAACCAGGGACTGCTTGAAAATAGCACTTCTTTTTGCTTTCTT
TGTATTCAAAACTGTATCCTCTCCCGACCGGTTCTGCCGCCCCAGGTCCGAGTCTCTCCGGTCAGGAGCC
CCGGCTTTCCAGAACAGTAACAGCTCCTTTAGCTCGCTTTTCTTCTTTGATTTTTCAAACTAATTACTAT
TACGTTTTCTTCCCCTTGTTTGTTTTCCGCACACCTTCAGGAAGCCCTCGGTGCTTGAGCAAAGAGAAGC
TCCTATTGCAACCTCCTTCCCTGTGCCGTGCGCCTCGGTGTAAACATTTTGGATGATCTAAAGACTCTGG
GGTCTGTATATGGAAATAGTGGGGTGCAGAGCAGAAGAAAATACTTGTCCTTTCCGTCCCCCAGCCATGC
TTTTCCACGGGATCTCCGGAGGCCACATCCAAGGAATCATGGAGGAGATGGAGAGGCGATCCAAGACCGA
GTCCCGCCTGGCCAAAGGGGGACAGATGAACGGCCGAGAAACGAACATGCCCCCCATGAGCCCCGAGAAG
CCCGCTTTGTGCGCTGGGTGTGGAGGGAAGATCTCAGACAGATATTACCTGCTGGCTGTTGACAAACAAT
GGCACCTCAGGTGTCTTAAGTGCTGTGAATGTAAACTGGCTTTGGAGTCAGAACTCACCTGCTTTGCCAA
GGACGGCAGTATTTACTGCAAGGAGGATTACTACAGAAAGTTCTCCGTGCAGAGATGTGCCCGCTGCCAC
CTTGGGATCTC
